Addgene plasmid #160776: pLKO.1P CISD2_2
Purpose: Suppress CISD2
Depositing lab: Richard Possemato. Depositing organization: NYU Grossman School of Medicine. Publication: Hyperactive CDK2 Activity in Basal-like Breast Cancer Imposes a Genome Integrity Liability that Can Be Exploited by Targeting DNA Polymerase epsilon. Sviderskiy VO, Blumenberg L, Gorodetsky E, Karakousi TR, Hirsh N, Alvarez SW, Terzi EM, Kaparos E, Whiten GC, Ssebyala S, Tonzi P, Mir H, Neel BG, Huang TT, Adams S, Ruggles KV, Possemato R. Mol Cell. 2020 Oct 28. pii: S1097-2765(20)30723-1. doi: 10.1016/j.molcel.2020.10.016. PubMed 33152268.
Backbone
  Vector backbone: pLKO.1P
  Backbone manufacturer: The RNAi Consortium
  Backbone size w/o insert (bp): 7466
  Vector type: Lentiviral
  Selectable markers: Puromycin
Growth in bacteria
  Bacterial resistance: Ampicillin, 100 μg/mL
  Growth temperature: 37°C
  Growth strain: NEB Stable
  Copy number: High Copy
Gene/Insert
  Gene/Insert name: shCISD2_2
  gRNA/shRNA sequence: AGATAATGTGGGTCCACTAAT
  Species: H. sapiens (human)
  Cloning method: Restriction Enzyme; 5′ cloning site AgeI (unknown if destroyed); 3′ cloning site EcoRI (not destroyed)
  Sequencing primers: 5′ GCA TAT ACG ATA CAA GGC TGT TAG AG
Terms and licenses: Academic/Nonprofit Terms; Industry Terms: Not Available to Industry
How to cite: pLKO.1P CISD2_2 was a gift from Richard Possemato (Addgene plasmid # 160776 ; http://n2t.net/addgene:160776 ; RRID:Addgene_160776)
