[The description below was written by a language model from this plasmid's Addgene catalogue record and pLannotate feature annotations shown in this document.]
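Description:
pLKO.1P CISD2_2 is a lentiviral shRNA vector built on the pLKO.1 puro backbone from The RNAi Consortium and designed to suppress human CISD2. It is propagated in E. coli as a high-copy plasmid through a ColE1/pUC-type origin with ampicillin selection (AmpR/β-lactamase). The backbone also retains an f1 origin, an SV40 origin and poly(A) signal, and remnants of a lac/T7/T3 cloning region that play no role in the knockdown function.

The payload is a short hairpin, shCISD2_2, cloned between the AgeI and EcoRI sites immediately downstream of the human U6 promoter, an RNA polymerase III promoter suited to producing small, defined hairpin transcripts that are processed into siRNA against the CISD2 message. The hairpin itself is not annotated as a feature but would fall in the gap between the U6 promoter and the cPPT/CTS element. A separate hPGK promoter drives puromycin N-acetyltransferase, allowing selection of transduced mammalian cells.

These cassettes sit within a third-generation style HIV-1 transfer genome. An RSV promoter fused to a truncated 5' LTR drives Tat-independent genomic RNA synthesis in packaging cells. The Ψ packaging signal with a gag fragment, the RRE for Rev-dependent export, and the cPPT/CTS follow. A ΔU3 self-inactivating 3' LTR silences LTR-driven transcription after integration. Viral proteins must be supplied in trans by helper plasmids.

The sequenced record is 7,084 nt, somewhat shorter than the listed backbone size without insert, consistent with the catalogue figure including a stuffer fragment that the hairpin replaces. The construct is used for stable, puromycin-selectable CISD2 knockdown in human cells, and was deposited alongside a study of genome-integrity liabilities in basal-like breast cancer.
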