Features (pLannotate 1.2.2; 25 found; start..end, strand, type, name):
      1..241     +  promoter       U6 promoter: RNA polymerase III promoter for human U6 snRNA
    346..463     +  misc_feature   cPPT/CTS: central polypurine tract and central termination sequence of HIV-1
    512..1022    +  promoter       hPGK promoter: human phosphoglycerate kinase 1 promoter
   1044..1643    +  CDS            PuroR: puromycin N-acetyltransferase; pac from Streptomyces alboniger; confers resistance to puromycin
   1686..1769    +  CDS            nef (fragment): NEF_HV1Z2 - Experimental evidence at protein level: Swiss-Prot protein existence level 1. Extracellular Nef protein targets CD4(+) T-lymphocytes for apoptosis by interacting with CXCR4 surface receptors. From Human immunodeficiency virus type 1 group M subtype D (isolate Z2/CDC-Z34) (HIV-1).
   1771..2004    +  LTR            3' LTR (ΔU3): self-inactivating 3' long terminal repeat (LTR) from HIV-1
   2076..2197    +  polyA_signal   SV40 poly(A) signal: SV40 polyadenylation signal
   2237..2372    +  rep_origin     SV40 ori: SV40 origin of replication
   2393..2411    -  promoter       T7 promoter: promoter for bacteriophage T7 RNA polymerase
   2419..2574    +  CDS            lacZα (fragment): LacZα fragment of β-galactosidase; lacZ fragment
   2579..3007    +  rep_origin     f1 ori (sequence partly withheld): f1 bacteriophage origin of replication; arrow indicates direction of (+) strand synthesis
   3060..3164    +  promoter       AmpR promoter: bla
   3165..4025    +  CDS            AmpR: β-lactamase; bla; confers resistance to ampicillin, carbenicillin, and related antibiotics
   4196..4784    +  rep_origin     ori: high-copy-number ColE1/pMB1/pBR322/pUC origin of replication
   4967..5059    +  CDS            lacI (fragment): lac repressor; lacI; The lac repressor binds to the lac operator to inhibit transcription in E. coli. This inhibition can be relieved by adding lactose or isopropyl-β-D-thiogalactopyranoside (IPTG).
   5072..5093    +  protein_bind   CAP binding site: CAP binding activates transcription in the presence of cAMP. E. coli catabolite activator protein
   5108..5138    +  promoter       lac promoter: promoter for the E. coli lac operon
   5146..5162    +  protein_bind   lac operator: The lac repressor binds to the lac operator to inhibit transcription in E. coli. This inhibition can be relieved by adding lactose or isopropyl-β-D-thiogalactopyranoside (IPTG). lac repressor encoded by lacI
   5207..5225    +  promoter       T3 promoter: promoter for bacteriophage T3 RNA polymerase
   5253..5479    +  promoter       RSV promoter: Rous sarcoma virus enhancer/promoter
   5480..5660    +  LTR            5' LTR (truncated): truncated 5' long terminal repeat (LTR) from HIV-1
   5707..5832    +  misc_feature   HIV-1 Ψ: packaging signal of human immunodeficiency virus type 1
   5816..6179    +  CDS            HIV-1 gag (fragment): gag protein from human immunodeficiency virus 1; gag
   6325..6558    +  misc_feature   RRE: The Rev response element (RRE) of HIV-1 allows for Rev-dependent mRNA export from the nucleus to the cytoplasm.
   6935..7035    +  CDS            Rev (fragment): human immunodeficiency virus 1 (HIV-1) Rev protein; rev; enhances nuclear export of unspliced and incompletely spliced viral mRNAs
>Addgene plasmid #160776 | pLKO.1P CISD2_2 | addgene full sequence | sequence record 315613 | Addgene NGS Result
GAGGGCCTATTTCCCATGATTCCTTCATATTTGCATATACGATACAAGGCTGTTAGAGAGATAATTGGAA
TTAATTTGACTGTAAACACAAAGATATTAGTACAAAATACGTGACGTAGAAAGTAATAATTTCTTGGGTA
GTTTGCAGTTTTAAAATTATGTTTTAAAATGGACTATCATATGCTTACCGTAACTTGAAAGTATTTCGAT
TTCTTGGCTTTATATATCTTGTGGAAAGGACGAAACACCGGAGATAATGTGGGTCCACTAATCTCGAGAT
TAGTGGACCCACATTATCTTTTTTGAATTCTCGACCTCGAGACAAATGGCAGTATTCATCCACAATTTTA
AAAGAAAAGGGGGGATTGGGGGGTACAGTGCAGGGGAAAGAATAGTAGACATAATAGCAACAGACATACA
AACTAAAGAATTACAAAAACAAATTACAAAAATTCAAAATTTTCGGGTTTATTACAGGGACAGCAGAGAT
CCACTTTGGCCGCGGCTCGAGGGGGTTGGGGTTGCGCCTTTTCCAAGGCAGCCCTGGGTTTGCGCAGGGA
CGCGGCTGCTCTGGGCGTGGTTCCGGGAAACGCAGCGGCGCCGACCCTGGGTCTCGCACATTCTTCACGT
CCGTTCGCAGCGTCACCCGGATCTTCGCCGCTACCCTTGTGGGCCCCCCGGCGACGCTTCCTGCTCCGCC
CCTAAGTCGGGAAGGTTCCTTGCGGTTCGCGGCGTGCCGGACGTGACAAACGGAAGCCGCACGTCTCACT
AGTACCCTCGCAGACGGACAGCGCCAGGGAGCAATGGCAGCGCGCCGACCGCGATGGGCTGTGGCCAATA
GCGGCTGCTCAGCAGGGCGCGCCGAGAGCAGCGGCCGGGAAGGGGCGGTGCGGGAGGCGGGGTGTGGGGC
GGTAGTGTGGGCCCTGTTCCTGCCCGCGCGGTGTTCCGCATTCTGCAAGCCTCCGGAGCGCACGTCGGCA
GTCGGCTCCCTCGTTGACCGAATCACCGACCTCTCTCCCCAGGGGGATCCACCGGAGCTTACCATGACCG
AGTACAAGCCCACGGTGCGCCTCGCCACCCGCGACGACGTCCCCAGGGCCGTACGCACCCTCGCCGCCGC
GTTCGCCGACTACCCCGCCACGCGCCACACCGTCGATCCGGACCGCCACATCGAGCGGGTCACCGAGCTG
CAAGAACTCTTCCTCACGCGCGTCGGGCTCGACATCGGCAAGGTGTGGGTCGCGGACGACGGCGCCGCGG
TGGCGGTCTGGACCACGCCGGAGAGCGTCGAAGCGGGGGCGGTGTTCGCCGAGATCGGCCCGCGCATGGC
CGAGTTGAGCGGTTCCCGGCTGGCCGCGCAGCAACAGATGGAAGGCCTCCTGGCGCCGCACCGGCCCAAG
GAGCCCGCGTGGTTCCTGGCCACCGTCGGCGTCTCGCCCGACCACCAGGGCAAGGGTCTGGGCAGCGCCG
TCGTGCTCCCCGGAGTGGAGGCGGCCGAGCGCGCCGGGGTGCCCGCCTTCCTGGAGACCTCCGCGCCCCG
CAACCTCCCCTTCTACGAGCGGCTCGGCTTCACCGTCACCGCCGACGTCGAGGTGCCCGAAGGACCGCGC
ACCTGGTGCATGACCCGCAAGCCCGGTGCCTGACGCCCGCCCCACGACCCGCAGCGCCCGACCGAAAGGA
GCGCACGACCCCATGCATCGGTACCTTTAAGACCAATGACTTACAAGGCAGCTGTAGATCTTAGCCACTT
TTTAAAAGAAAAGGGGGGACTGGAAGGGCTAATTCACTCCCAACGAAGACAAGATCTGCTTTTTGCTTGT
ACTGGGTCTCTCTGGTTAGACCAGATCTGAGCCTGGGAGCTCTCTGGCTAACTAGGGAACCCACTGCTTA
AGCCTCAATAAAGCTTGCCTTGAGTGCTTCAAGTAGTGTGTGCCCGTCTGTTGTGTGACTCTGGTAACTA
GAGATCCCTCAGACCCTTTTAGTCAGTGTGGAAAATCTCTAGCAGTAGTAGTTCATGTCATCTTATTATT
CAGTATTTATAACTTGCAAAGAAATGAATATCAGAGAGTGAGAGGAACTTGTTTATTGCAGCTTATAATG
GTTACAAATAAAGCAATAGCATCACAAATTTCACAAATAAAGCATTTTTTTCACTGCATTCTAGTTGTGG
TTTGTCCAAACTCATCAATGTATCTTATCATGTCTGGCTCTAGCTATCCCGCCCCTAACTCCGCCCATCC
CGCCCCTAACTCCGCCCAGTTCCGCCCATTCTCCGCCCCATGGCTGACTAATTTTTTTTATTTATGCAGA
GGCCGAGGCCGCCTCGGCCTCTGAGCTATTCCAGAAGTAGTGAGGAGGCTTTTTTGGAGGCCTAGGGACG
TACCCAATTCGCCCTATAGTGAGTCGTATTACGCGCGCTCACTGGCCGTCGTTTTACAACGTCGTGACTG
GGAAAACCCTGGCGTTACCCAACTTAATCGCCTTGCAGCACATCCCCCTTTCGCCAGCTGGCGTAATAGC
GAAGAGGCCCGCACCGATCGCCCTTCCCAACAGTTGCGCAGCCTGAATGGCGAATGGG
[124 nt withheld, positions 2579-2702]
C
[91 nt withheld, positions 2704-2794]
A
[49 nt withheld, positions 2796-2844]
CCTTTGACGTTGGAGTCCACGTTCTTT
[37 nt withheld, positions 2872-2908]
ACCCTATCTCGGTCTATTCTTTTGATTTATAAGGGATTTTGCCGATTTCGGCCTATTGGTTAAAAAATGA
GCTGATTTAACAAAAATTTAACGCGAATTTTAACAAAATATTAACGCTTACAATTTAGGTGGCACTTTTC
GGGGAAATGTGCGCGGAACCCCTATTTGTTTATTTTTCTAAATACATTCAAATATGTATCCGCTCATGAG
ACAATAACCCTGATAAATGCTTCAATAATATTGAAAAAGGAAGAGTATGAGTATTCAACATTTCCGTGTC
GCCCTTATTCCCTTTTTTGCGGCATTTTGCCTTCCTGTTTTTGCTCACCCAGAAACGCTGGTGAAAGTAA
AAGATGCTGAAGATCAGTTGGGTGCACGAGTGGGTTACATCGAACTGGATCTCAACAGCGGTAAGATCCT
TGAGAGTTTTCGCCCCGAAGAACGTTTTCCAATGATGAGCACTTTTAAAGTTCTGCTATGTGGCGCGGTA
TTATCCCGTATTGACGCCGGGCAAGAGCAACTCGGTCGCCGCATACACTATTCTCAGAATGACTTGGTTG
AGTACTCACCAGTCACAGAAAAGCATCTTACGGATGGCATGACAGTAAGAGAATTATGCAGTGCTGCCAT
AACCATGAGTGATAACACTGCGGCCAACTTACTTCTGACAACGATCGGAGGACCGAAGGAGCTAACCGCT
TTTTTGCACAACATGGGGGATCATGTAACTCGCCTTGATCGTTGGGAACCGGAGCTGAATGAAGCCATAC
CAAACGACGAGCGTGACACCACGATGCCTGTAGCAATGGCAACAACGTTGCGCAAACTATTAACTGGCGA
ACTACTTACTCTAGCTTCCCGGCAACAATTAATAGACTGGATGGAGGCGGATAAAGTTGCAGGACCACTT
CTGCGCTCGGCCCTTCCGGCTGGCTGGTTTATTGCTGATAAATCTGGAGCCGGTGAGCGTGGGTCTCGCG
GTATCATTGCAGCACTGGGGCCAGATGGTAAGCCCTCCCGTATCGTAGTTATCTACACGACGGGGAGTCA
GGCAACTATGGATGAACGAAATAGACAGATCGCTGAGATAGGTGCCTCACTGATTAAGCATTGGTAACTG
TCAGACCAAGTTTACTCATATATACTTTAGATTGATTTAAAACTTCATTTTTAATTTAAAAGGATCTAGG
TGAAGATCCTTTTTGATAATCTCATGACCAAAATCCCTTAACGTGAGTTTTCGTTCCACTGAGCGTCAGA
CCCCGTAGAAAAGATCAAAGGATCTTCTTGAGATCCTTTTTTTCTGCGCGTAATCTGCTGCTTGCAAACA
AAAAAACCACCGCTACCAGCGGTGGTTTGTTTGCCGGATCAAGAGCTACCAACTCTTTTTCCGAAGGTAA
CTGGCTTCAGCAGAGCGCAGATACCAAATACTGTTCTTCTAGTGTAGCCGTAGTTAGGCCACCACTTCAA
GAACTCTGTAGCACCGCCTACATACCTCGCTCTGCTAATCCTGTTACCAGTGGCTGCTGCCAGTGGCGAT
AAGTCGTGTCTTACCGGGTTGGACTCAAGACGATAGTTACCGGATAAGGCGCAGCGGTCGGGCTGAACGG
GGGGTTCGTGCACACAGCCCAGCTTGGAGCGAACGACCTACACCGAACTGAGATACCTACAGCGTGAGCT
ATGAGAAAGCGCCACGCTTCCCGAAGGGAGAAAGGCGGACAGGTATCCGGTAAGCGGCAGGGTCGGAACA
GGAGAGCGCACGAGGGAGCTTCCAGGGGGAAACGCCTGGTATCTTTATAGTCCTGTCGGGTTTCGCCACC
TCTGACTTGAGCGTCGATTTTTGTGATGCTCGTCAGGGGGGCGGAGCCTATGGAAAAACGCCAGCAACGC
GGCCTTTTTACGGTTCCTGGCCTTTTGCTGGCCTTTTGCTCACATGTTCTTTCCTGCGTTATCCCCTGAT
TCTGTGGATAACCGTATTACCGCCTTTGAGTGAGCTGATACCGCTCGCCGCAGCCGAACGACCGAGCGCA
GCGAGTCAGTGAGCGAGGAAGCGGAAGAGCGCCCAATACGCAAACCGCCTCTCCCCGCGCGTTGGCCGAT
TCATTAATGCAGCTGGCACGACAGGTTTCCCGACTGGAAAGCGGGCAGTGAGCGCAACGCAATTAATGTG
AGTTAGCTCACTCATTAGGCACCCCAGGCTTTACACTTTATGCTTCCGGCTCGTATGTTGTGTGGAATTG
TGAGCGGATAACAATTTCACACAGGAAACAGCTATGACCATGATTACGCCAAGCGCGCAATTAACCCTCA
CTAAAGGGAACAAAAGCTGGAGCTGCAAGCTTAATGTAGTCTTATGCAATACTCTTGTAGTCTTGCAACA
TGGTAACGATGAGTTAGCAACATGCCTTACAAGGAGAGAAAAAGCACCGTGCATGCCGATTGGTGGAAGT
AAGGTGGTACGATCGTGCCTTATTAGGAAGGCAACAGACGGGTCTGACATGGATTGGACGAACCACTGAA
TTGCCGCATTGCAGAGATATTGTATTTAAGTGCCTAGCTCGATACATAAACGGGTCTCTCTGGTTAGACC
AGATCTGAGCCTGGGAGCTCTCTGGCTAACTAGGGAACCCACTGCTTAAGCCTCAATAAAGCTTGCCTTG
AGTGCTTCAAGTAGTGTGTGCCCGTCTGTTGTGTGACTCTGGTAACTAGAGATCCCTCAGACCCTTTTAG
TCAGTGTGGAAAATCTCTAGCAGTGGCGCCCGAACAGGGACTTGAAAGCGAAAGGGAAACCAGAGGAGCT
CTCTCGACGCAGGACTCGGCTTGCTGAAGCGCGCACGGCAAGAGGCGAGGGGCGGCGACTGGTGAGTACG
CCAAAAATTTTGACTAGCGGAGGCTAGAAGGAGAGAGATGGGTGCGAGAGCGTCAGTATTAAGCGGGGGA
GAATTAGATCGCGATGGGAAAAAATTCGGTTAAGGCCAGGGGGAAAGAAAAAATATAAATTAAAACATAT
AGTATGGGCAAGCAGGGAGCTAGAACGATTCGCAGTTAATCCTGGCCTGTTAGAAACATCAGAAGGCTGT
AGACAAATACTGGGACAGCTACAACCATCCCTTCAGACAGGATCAGAAGAACTTAGATCATTATATAATA
CAGTAGCAACCCTCTATTGTGTGCATCAAAGGATAGAGATAAAAGACACCAAGGAAGCTTTAGACAAGAT
AGAGGAAGAGCAAAACAAAAGTAAGACCACCGCACAGCAAGCGGCCGCTGATCTTCAGACCTGGAGGAGG
AGATATGAGGGACAATTGGAGAAGTGAATTATATAAATATAAAGTAGTAAAAATTGAACCATTAGGAGTA
GCACCCACCAAGGCAAAGAGAAGAGTGGTGCAGAGAGAAAAAAGAGCAGTGGGAATAGGAGCTTTGTTCC
TTGGGTTCTTGGGAGCAGCAGGAAGCACTATGGGCGCAGCGTCAATGACGCTGACGGTACAGGCCAGACA
ATTATTGTCTGGTATAGTGCAGCAGCAGAACAATTTGCTGAGGGCTATTGAGGCGCAACAGCATCTGTTG
CAACTCACAGTCTGGGGCATCAAGCAGCTCCAGGCAAGAATCCTGGCTGTGGAAAGATACCTAAAGGATC
AACAGCTCCTGGGGATTTGGGGTTGCTCTGGAAAACTCATTTGCACCACTGCTGTGCCTTGGAATGCTAG
TTGGAGTAATAAATCTCTGGAACAGATTTGGAATCACACGACCTGGATGGAGTGGGACAGAGAAATTAAC
AATTACACAAGCTTAATACACTCCTTAATTGAAGAATCGCAAAACCAGCAAGAAAAGAATGAACAAGAAT
TATTGGAATTAGATAAATGGGCAAGTTTGTGGAATTGGTTTAACATAACAAATTGGCTGTGGTATATAAA
ATTATTCATAATGATAGTAGGAGGCTTGGTAGGTTTAAGAATAGTTTTTGCTGTACTTTCTATAGTGAAT
AGAGTTAGGCAGGGATATTCACCATTATCGTTTCAGACCCACCTCCCAACCCCGAGGGGACCCGACAGGC
CCGAAGGAATAGAAGAAGAAGGTGGAGAGAGAGACAGAGACAGATCCATTCGATTAGTGAACGGATCTCG
ACGGTATCGATCACGAGACTAGCCTCGAGCGGCCGCCCCCTTCACC
